Addgene plasmid #194228: LCB3_v1.2 (MTK 3a) (pZYW045)
Purpose: Mammalian Toolkit part 3a encoding the synthetic Spike binder LCB3
Depositing lab: Hana El-Samad. Depositing organization: University of California, San Francisco (UCSF). Publication: Sentinel cells enable genetic detection of SARS-CoV-2 Spike protein. Weinberg ZY, Hilburger CE, Kim M, Cao L, Khalid M, Elmes S, Diwanji D, Hernandez E, Lopez J, Schaefer K, Smith AM, Zhou F, Kumar GR, Ott M, Baker D, El-Samad H. bioRxiv [Preprint]. 2021 Apr 20:2021.04.20.440678. doi: 10.1101/2021.04.20.440678. PubMed 33907743.
Backbone
  Vector backbone: pMTK0_027 Entry Vector
  Vector type: Synthetic Biology
Growth in bacteria
  Bacterial resistance: Chloramphenicol, 25 μg/mL
  Growth temperature: 37°C
  Growth strain: NEB Stable
  Copy number: High Copy
Gene/Insert
  Gene/Insert name: LCB3_v1.2
  Species: Synthetic
  Promoter: None
  Cloning method: Restriction Enzyme; 5′ cloning site unknown (unknown if destroyed)
Terms and licenses: Academic/Nonprofit Terms; Industry Terms: Not Available to Industry
Depositor comments: Please visit https://doi.org/10.1101/2021.04.20.440678 for bioRxiv preprint.
How to cite: LCB3_v1.2 (MTK 3a) (pZYW045) was a gift from Hana El-Samad (Addgene plasmid # 194228 ; http://n2t.net/addgene:194228 ; RRID:Addgene_194228)
