[The description below was written by a language model from this plasmid's Addgene catalogue record and pLannotate feature annotations shown in this document.]
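Description:
LCB3_v1.2 (MTK 3a) (pZYW045) is a small (about 2 kb) part plasmid for the Mammalian Toolkit (MTK), a hierarchical modular cloning system in which standardized parts are stored in entry vectors and later combined into mammalian transcription units. It is built on the pMTK0_027 entry vector and exists solely for propagation in E. coli. A high-copy ColE1/pUC-type origin drives replication. Selection is by chloramphenicol, through a cat gene expressed from its native cat promoter and followed by a minimal lambda t0 terminator. The plasmid has no mammalian promoter, polyadenylation signal or mammalian selection marker, which fits the catalogue entry listing the promoter as "None". The part is not meant to be expressed from this plasmid.

The payload is a type 3a part, a position generally used for the N-terminal portion of a coding sequence. It encodes LCB3_v1.2, a synthetic, computationally designed miniprotein binder directed against the SARS-CoV-2 Spike protein. Automated annotation did not recognise the synthetic binder itself. It did detect a short fragment of human CD8A (about 90 nt) within the insert region. A fragment of this size could be the CD8α signal peptide commonly used to send fusion proteins to the secretory pathway and cell surface, but the record does not define its role. The cloning sites flanking the part are not recorded either.

The associated work describes engineered "sentinel" cells that genetically detect Spike protein. In that context the part would supply an extracellular Spike-recognition domain, to be assembled with downstream receptor parts, a promoter and a terminator into a complete mammalian expression cassette.
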