Features (pLannotate 1.2.2; 5 found; start..end, strand, type, name):
    467..556     +  CDS            CD8A (fragment): CD8A_HUMAN - Also known as MAL. Experimental evidence at protein level: Swiss-Prot protein existence level 1. Integral membrane glycoprotein that plays an essential role in the immune response and serves multiple functions in responses against both external and internal offenses. In T-cells, functions primarily as a coreceptor for MHC class I molecule:peptide complex. The antigens presented by class I peptides are derived from cytosolic proteins while class II derived from extracellular proteins. Interacts simultaneously with the T-cell receptor (TCR) and the MHC class I proteins presented by
    801..835     -  terminator     lambda t0 terminator: minimal transcription terminator from phage lambda (Scholtissek and Grosse, 1987)
    909..1565    -  CDS            cat: CAT_ECOLX - Experimental evidence at protein level: Swiss-Prot protein existence level 1. This enzyme is an effector of chloramphenicol resistance in bacteria. From Escherichia coli. This protein is used as a marker in many commonly used cloning vectors, such as pACYC184.
   1566..1663    -  promoter       cat promoter: promoter of the E. coli cat gene encoding chloramphenicol acetyltransferase
   1747..355     +  rep_origin     ori (across the origin): high-copy-number ColE1/pMB1/pBR322/pUC origin of replication
>Addgene plasmid #194228 | LCB3_v1.2 (MTK 3a) (pZYW045) | addgene full sequence | sequence record 384609 | Addgene NGS Result
GGCTGCTGCCAGTGGCGATAAGTCGTGTCTTACCGGGTTGGACTCAAGACGATAGTTACCGGATAAGGCG
CAGCGGTCGGGCTGAACGGGGGGTTCGTGCACACAGCCCAGCTTGGAGCGAACGACCTACACCGAACTGA
GATACCTACAGCGTGAGCTATGAGAAAGCGCCACGCTTCCCGAAGGGAGAAAGGCGGACAGGTATCCGGT
AAGCGGCAGGGTCGGAACAGGAGAGCGCACGAGGGAGCTTCCAGGGGGAAACGCCTGGTATCTTTATAGT
CCTGTCGGGTTTCGCCACCTCTGACTTGAGCGTCGATTTTTGTGATGCTCGTCAGGGGGGCGGAGCCTAT
GGAAAAACGCCAGCAACGCGGCCTTTTTACGGTTCCTGGCCTTTTGCTGGCCTTTTGCTCACATGTTCTT
TCCTGCGTTATCCCCTGATTCTGTGGATAACCGTAGTCGGTCTCATATGGCCTTGCCCGTTACGGCACTT
CTGCTCCCACTCGCATTGCTGCTTCACGCCGCCCGACCAGAACAGAAACTCATAAGTGAAGAAGACCTTG
GGGGAGGCGGTTCCGGGGGAGGCGGTTCTAACGATGACGAGCTCCATATGCAGATGACCGATCTGGTGTA
CGAGGCACTACACTTTGCTAAAGACGAGGAAATCCAGAAGCACGTCTTCCAGCTGTTCGAGAAGGCCACA
AAGGCCTATAAAAATAAAGACAGGCAAAAACTGGAAAAGGTTGTGGAGGAACTGAAGGAATTGTTAGAGA
GACTTCTCAGCGGTTCTTGAGACCAGACCAATAAAAAACGCCCGGCGGCAACCGAGCGTTCTGAACAAAT
CCAGATGGAGTTCTGAGGTCATTACTGGATCTATCAACAGGAGTCCAAGCGAGCTCGATATCAAATTACG
CCCCGCCCTGCCACTCATCGCAGTACTGTTGTAATTCATTAAGCATTCTGCCGACATGGAAGCCATCACA
AACGGCATGATGAACCTGAATCGCCAGCGGCATCAGCACCTTGTCGCCTTGCGTATAATATTTGCCCATG
GTGAAAACGGGGGCGAAGAAGTTGTCCATATTGGCCACGTTTAAATCAAAACTGGTGAAACTCACCCAGG
GATTGGCTGAAACGAAAAACATATTCTCAATAAACCCTTTAGGGAAATAGGCCAGGTTTTCACCGTAACA
CGCCACATCTTGCGAATATATGTGTAGAAACTGCCGGAAATCGTCGTGGTATTCACTCCAGAGCGATGAA
AACGTTTCAGTTTGCTCATGGAAAACGGTGTAACAAGGGTGAACACTATCCCATATCACCAGCTCACCGT
CTTTCATTGCCATACGAAATTCCGGATGAGCATTCATCAGGCGGGCAAGAATGTGAATAAAGGCCGGATA
AAACTTGTGCTTATTTTTCTTTACGGTCTTTAAAAAGGCCGTAATATCCAGCTGAACGGTCTGGTTATAG
GTACATTGAGCAACTGACTGAAATGCCTCAAAATGTTCTTTACGATGCCATTGGGATATATCAACGGTGG
TATATCCAGTGATTTTTTTCTCCATTTTAGCTTCCTTAGCTCCTGAAAATCTCGATAACTCAAAAAATAC
GCCCGGTAGTGATCTTATTTCATTATGGTGAAAGTTGGAACCTCTTACGTGCCCGATCAATCATGACCAA
AATCCCTTAACGTGAGTTTTCGTTCCACTGAGCGTCAGACCCCGTAGAAAAGATCAAAGGATCTTCTTGA
GATCCTTTTTTTCTGCGCGTAATCTGCTGCTTGCAAACAAAAAAACCACCGCTACCAGCGGTGGTTTGTT
TGCCGGATCAAGAGCTACCAACTCTTTTTCCGAAGGTAACTGGCTTCAGCAGAGCGCAGATACCAAATAC
TGTTCTTCTAGTGTAGCCGTAGTTAGGCCACCACTTCAAGAACTCTGTAGCACCGCCTACATACCTCGCT
CTGCTAATCCTGTTACCAGT
